Addgene plasmid #192156: pXD053 GFP KIKO
Purpose: GFP KIKO
Depositing lab: Sidi Chen. Depositing organization: Yale University. Publication: One-step generation of modular CAR-T cells with AAV-Cpf1. Dai X, Park JJ, Du Y, Kim HR, Wang G, Errami Y, Chen S. Nat Methods. 2019 Mar;16(3):247-254. doi: 10.1038/s41592-019-0329-7. Epub 2019 Feb 25. PubMed 30804551.
Backbone
  Vector backbone: pAAV
  Vector type: AAV
Growth in bacteria
  Bacterial resistance: Ampicillin, 100 μg/mL
  Growth temperature: 37°C
  Growth strain: NEB Stable
  Copy number: High Copy
Gene/Insert
  Gene/Insert name: GFP
  Species: Synthetic
  Mutation: NA
  Cloning method: Gibson Cloning
Terms and licenses: Academic/Nonprofit Terms; Industry Terms: Not Available to Industry
How to cite: pXD053 GFP KIKO was a gift from Sidi Chen (Addgene plasmid # 192156 ; http://n2t.net/addgene:192156 ; RRID:Addgene_192156)
