[The description below was written by a language model from this plasmid's Addgene catalogue record and pLannotate feature annotations shown in this document.]
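Description:
pXD053 GFP KIKO is a 4,992-nt AAV transfer plasmid built on a pAAV backbone, intended for packaging a recombinant AAV genome that delivers both a guide RNA cassette and a homology-directed repair template. It is propagated in E. coli through a high-copy ColE1/pUC-type origin and selected with ampicillin via the bla gene under its own promoter. An f1 phage origin and small remnants of the pBR322 bom and rop regions are also annotated in the backbone. AAV2 inverted terminal repeats flank the payload. One is detected in full, while the other is annotated only as short fragments, which may reflect the difficulty of sequencing ITRs rather than a true truncation.

Between the ITRs, a human U6 RNA polymerase III promoter sits upstream of an unannotated stretch that presumably holds a guide RNA. The associated publication title concerns AAV-Cpf1, so a Cpf1 crRNA is likely, but the record does not state the guide's identity or target. Downstream, two fragments of human PDCD1 (PD-1) coding sequence bracket an expression unit consisting of the EF-1α core promoter, EGFP and a short synthetic polyadenylation signal. This layout suggests that the PDCD1 segments act as homology arms, so that nuclease cutting at the locus followed by repair from the AAV template would insert the GFP cassette and disrupt PDCD1. That would be a simultaneous knock-in and knock-out, which is probably what "KIKO" means, although the record does not define the term. No nuclease is encoded on the plasmid, so it would have to be supplied separately. The construct appears to serve as a fluorescent reporter version for measuring targeted integration in the modular CAR-T engineering system.
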