Features (pLannotate 1.2.2; 16 found; start..end, strand, type, name):
     12..39      +  repeat_region  AAV2 ITR (fragment): inverted terminal repeat of adeno-associated virus serotype 2 inverted
     68..95      +  repeat_region  AAV2 ITR (fragment): inverted terminal repeat of adeno-associated virus serotype 2 inverted
    152..392     +  promoter       U6 promoter: RNA polymerase III promoter for human U6 snRNA
    771..872     +  CDS            PDCD1 (fragment): PDCD1_HUMAN - Also known as PD1 From Homo sapiens (Human).
    880..1091    +  promoter       EF-1α core promoter: core promoter for human elongation factor EF-1α
   1117..1836    +  CDS            EGFP: the original enhanced GFP (Yang et al., 1996) mammalian codon-optimized
   1843..1891    +  polyA_signal   poly(A) signal: synthetic polyadenylation signal
   1900..2178    +  CDS            PDCD1 (fragment): PDCD1_HUMAN - Also known as PD1 From Homo sapiens (Human).
   2255..2395    +  repeat_region  AAV2 ITR: inverted terminal repeat of adeno-associated virus serotype 2 inverted
   2400..2451    -  misc_feature   bom (fragment): basis of mobility region from pBR322
   2470..2925    +  rep_origin     f1 ori (sequence partly withheld): f1 bacteriophage origin of replication; arrow indicates direction of (+) strand synthesis
   2926..2975    -  misc_feature   bom (fragment): basis of mobility region from pBR322
   3077..3112    -  CDS            rop (fragment): Rop protein, which maintains plasmids at low copy number; rop
   3207..3311    +  promoter       AmpR promoter: bla
   3312..4172    +  CDS            AmpR: β-lactamase; bla; confers resistance to ampicillin, carbenicillin, and related antibiotics
   4343..4931    +  rep_origin     ori: high-copy-number ColE1/pMB1/pBR322/pUC origin of replication
>Addgene plasmid #192156 | pXD053 GFP KIKO | addgene full sequence | sequence record 375242 | Addgene NGS Result
CCTGCAGGCAGCTGCGCGCTCGCTCGCTCACTGAGGCCGCCCGGGCGTCGGGCGACCTTTGGTCGCCCGG
CCTCAGTGAGCGAGCGAGCGCGCAGAGAGGGAGTGGCCAACTCCATCACTAGGGGTTCCTGCGGCCGCAC
GCGTTCTAGAAGAGGGCCTATTTCCCATGATTCCTTCATATTTGCATATACGATACAAGGCTGTTAGAGA
GATAATTGGAATTAATTTGACTGTAAACACAAAGATATTAGTACAAAATACGTGACGTAGAAAGTAATAA
TTTCTTGGGTAGTTTGCAGTTTTAAAATTATGTTTTAAAATGGACTATCATATGCTTACCGTAACTTGAA
AGTATTTCGATTTCTTGGCTTTATATATCTTGTGGAAAGGACGAAACACCGTAATTTCTACTAAGTGTAG
ATGAGTCTCTCAGCTGGTACACTAATTTCTACTAAGTGTAGATGCACGAAGCTCTCCGATGTGTAATTTC
TACTAAGTGTAGATTTTTTTAAGCTTGGCGTGGATCCGATATCAACTAGATCTTGAGACAAGGTACGTAA
CCACGTGGGCAGCCTCACGTAGAAGGAAGAGGCTCTGCAGTGGAGGCCAGTGCCCATCCCCGGGTGGCAG
AGGCCCCAGCAGAGACTTCTCAATGACATTCCAGCTGGGGTGGCCCTTCCAGAGCCCTTGCTGCCCGAGG
GATGTGAGCAGGTGGCCGGGGAGGCTTTGTGGGGCCACCCAGCCCCTTCCTCACCTCTCTCCATCTCTCA
GACTCCCCAGACAGGCCCTGGAACCCCCCCACCTTCTCCCCAGCCCTGCTCGTGGTGACCGAAGGGGACA
ACGCCACCTTCACCTGCAGCTTCTCCAACACAGTTAACAGGGCAGAGCGCACATCGCCCACAGTCCCCGA
GAAGTTGGGGGGAGGGGTCGGCAATTGATCCGGTGCCTAGAGAAGGTGGCGCGGGGTAAACTGGGAAAGT
GATGTCGTGTACTGGCTCCGCCTTTTTCCCGAGGGTGGGGGAGAACCGTATATAAGTGCAGTAGTCGCCG
TGAACGTTCTTTTTCGCAACGGGTTTGCCGCCAGAACACAGGACCGGTTCTAGACGTACGGCCACCATGG
TGAGCAAGGGCGAGGAGCTGTTCACCGGGGTGGTGCCCATCCTGGTCGAGCTGGACGGCGACGTAAACGG
CCACAAGTTCAGCGTGTCCGGCGAGGGCGAGGGCGATGCCACCTACGGCAAGCTGACCCTGAAGTTCATC
TGCACCACCGGCAAGCTGCCCGTGCCCTGGCCCACCCTCGTGACCACCCTGACCTACGGCGTGCAGTGCT
TCAGCCGCTACCCCGACCACATGAAGCAGCACGACTTCTTCAAGTCCGCCATGCCCGAAGGCTACGTCCA
GGAGCGCACCATCTTCTTCAAGGACGACGGCAACTACAAGACCCGCGCCGAGGTGAAGTTCGAGGGCGAC
ACCCTGGTGAACCGCATCGAGCTGAAGGGCATCGACTTCAAGGAGGACGGCAACATCCTGGGGCACAAGC
TGGAGTACAACTACAACAGCCACAACGTCTATATCATGGCCGACAAGCAGAAGAACGGCATCAAGGTGAA
CTTCAAGATCCGCCACAACATCGAGGACGGCAGCGTGCAGCTCGCCGACCACTACCAGCAGAACACCCCC
ATCGGCGACGGCCCCGTGCTGCTGCCCGACAACCACTACCTGAGCACCCAGTCCGCCCTGAGCAAAGACC
CCAACGAGAAGCGCGATCACATGGTCCTGCTGGAGTTCGTGACCGCCGCCGGGATCACTCTCGGCATGGA
CGAGCTGTACAAGTAAGCTAGCAATAAAAGATCTTTATTTTCATTAGATCTGTGTGTTGGTTTTTTGTGT
GAAGAATTCTCGGAGAGCTTCGTGCTAAACTGGTACCGCATGAGCCCCAGCAACCAGACGGACAAGCTGG
CCGCCTTCCCCGAGGACCGCAGCCAGCCCGGCCAGGACTGCCGCTTCCGTGTCACACAACTGCCCAACGG
GCGTGACTTCCACATGAGCGTGGTCAGGGCCCGGCGCAATGACAGCGGCACCTACCTCTGTGGGGCCATC
TCCCTGGCCCCCAAGGCGCAGATCAAAGAGAGCCTGCGGGCAGAGCTCAGGGTGACAGGTGCGGCCTCGG
AGGCCCCGGGGCAGGGGTGAGCTGAGCCGGTCCTGGGGTGGGTGTCCCCTCCTGCACAGGATCAGGTGCG
GACCGAGCGGCCGCAGGAACCCCTAGTGATGGAGTTGGCCACTCCCTCTCTGCGCGCTCGCTCGCTCACT
GAGGCCGGGCGACCAAAGGTCGCCCGACGCCCGGGCTTTGCCCGGGCGGCCTCAGTGAGCGAGCGAGCGC
GCAGCTGCCTGCAGGGGCGCCTGATGCGGTATTTTCTCCTTACGCATCTGTGCGGTATTTCACACCGCAT
A
[95 nt withheld, positions 2452-2546]
T
[46 nt withheld, positions 2548-2593]
C
[141 nt withheld, positions 2595-2735]
CCTTTGACGTTGGAGTCCACGTTCTTT
[37 nt withheld, positions 2763-2799]
ACTCTATCTCGGGCTATTCTTTTGATTTATAAGGGATTTTGCCGATTTCGGTCTATTGGTTAAAAAATGA
GCTGATTTAACAAAAATTTAACGCGAATTTTAACAAAATATTAACGTTTACAATTTTATGGTGCACTCTC
AGTACAATCTGCTCTGATGCCGCATAGTTAAGCCAGCCCCGACACCCGCCAACACCCGCTGACGCGCCCT
GACGGGCTTGTCTGCTCCCGGCATCCGCTTACAGACAAGCTGTGACCGTCTCCGGGAGCTGCATGTGTCA
GAGGTTTTCACCGTCATCACCGAAACGCGCGAGACGAAAGGGCCTCGTGATACGCCTATTTTTATAGGTT
AATGTCATGATAATAATGGTTTCTTAGACGTCAGGTGGCACTTTTCGGGGAAATGTGCGCGGAACCCCTA
TTTGTTTATTTTTCTAAATACATTCAAATATGTATCCGCTCATGAGACAATAACCCTGATAAATGCTTCA
ATAATATTGAAAAAGGAAGAGTATGAGTATTCAACATTTCCGTGTCGCCCTTATTCCCTTTTTTGCGGCA
TTTTGCCTTCCTGTTTTTGCTCACCCAGAAACGCTGGTGAAAGTAAAAGATGCTGAAGATCAGTTGGGTG
CACGAGTGGGTTACATCGAACTGGATCTCAACAGCGGTAAGATCCTTGAGAGTTTTCGCCCCGAAGAACG
TTTTCCAATGATGAGCACTTTTAAAGTTCTGCTATGTGGCGCGGTATTATCCCGTATTGACGCCGGGCAA
GAGCAACTCGGTCGCCGCATACACTATTCTCAGAATGACTTGGTTGAGTACTCACCAGTCACAGAAAAGC
ATCTTACGGATGGCATGACAGTAAGAGAATTATGCAGTGCTGCCATAACCATGAGTGATAACACTGCGGC
CAACTTACTTCTGACAACGATCGGAGGACCGAAGGAGCTAACCGCTTTTTTGCACAACATGGGGGATCAT
GTAACTCGCCTTGATCGTTGGGAACCGGAGCTGAATGAAGCCATACCAAACGACGAGCGTGACACCACGA
TGCCTGTAGCAATGGCAACAACGTTGCGCAAACTATTAACTGGCGAACTACTTACTCTAGCTTCCCGGCA
ACAATTAATAGACTGGATGGAGGCGGATAAAGTTGCAGGACCACTTCTGCGCTCGGCCCTTCCGGCTGGC
TGGTTTATTGCTGATAAATCTGGAGCCGGTGAGCGTGGGTCTCGCGGTATCATTGCAGCACTGGGGCCAG
ATGGTAAGCCCTCCCGTATCGTAGTTATCTACACGACGGGGAGTCAGGCAACTATGGATGAACGAAATAG
ACAGATCGCTGAGATAGGTGCCTCACTGATTAAGCATTGGTAACTGTCAGACCAAGTTTACTCATATATA
CTTTAGATTGATTTAAAACTTCATTTTTAATTTAAAAGGATCTAGGTGAAGATCCTTTTTGATAATCTCA
TGACCAAAATCCCTTAACGTGAGTTTTCGTTCCACTGAGCGTCAGACCCCGTAGAAAAGATCAAAGGATC
TTCTTGAGATCCTTTTTTTCTGCGCGTAATCTGCTGCTTGCAAACAAAAAAACCACCGCTACCAGCGGTG
GTTTGTTTGCCGGATCAAGAGCTACCAACTCTTTTTCCGAAGGTAACTGGCTTCAGCAGAGCGCAGATAC
CAAATACTGTTCTTCTAGTGTAGCCGTAGTTAGGCCACCACTTCAAGAACTCTGTAGCACCGCCTACATA
CCTCGCTCTGCTAATCCTGTTACCAGTGGCTGCTGCCAGTGGCGATAAGTCGTGTCTTACCGGGTTGGAC
TCAAGACGATAGTTACCGGATAAGGCGCAGCGGTCGGGCTGAACGGGGGGTTCGTGCACACAGCCCAGCT
TGGAGCGAACGACCTACACCGAACTGAGATACCTACAGCGTGAGCTATGAGAAAGCGCCACGCTTCCCGA
AGGGAGAAAGGCGGACAGGTATCCGGTAAGCGGCAGGGTCGGAACAGGAGAGCGCACGAGGGAGCTTCCA
GGGGGAAACGCCTGGTATCTTTATAGTCCTGTCGGGTTTCGCCACCTCTGACTTGAGCGTCGATTTTTGT
GATGCTCGTCAGGGGGGCGGAGCCTATGGAAAAACGCCAGCAACGCGGCCTTTTTACGGTTCCTGGCCTT
TTGCTGGCCTTTTGCTCACATGT
